Addgene plasmid #40968: pT7-Venus-cdc25C1
Depositing lab: Olivier Gavet. Depositing organization: Institut Curie.
Backbone
  Vector backbone: pT7-Venus-C1 (785)
  Backbone manufacturer: Jonathan Pines Lab (Gurdon Institute, University of Cambridge, UK)
  Modifications to backbone: From pEYFP-C1: EYFP was replaced with Venus using AgeI and BsrGI restriction sites, and the CMV promoter was replaced with a T7 promoter using NdeI and NheI sites. Note that the SacI and HindIII sites in the MCS are no longer unique.
  Vector type: In Vitro Transcription
  Selectable markers: Neomycin (select with G418)
Growth in bacteria
  Bacterial resistance: Kanamycin, 50 μg/mL
  Growth temperature: 37°C
  Growth strain: DH5alpha
  Copy number: High Copy
Gene/Insert
  Gene/Insert name: cdc25C5 (alt names: cdc25C; Cell Division Cycle 25 Homolog C; M-phase inducer phosphatase 3)
  Species: H. sapiens (human)
  Insert size (bp): 1434
  GenBank ID: NM_001790.3 NP_001781.2
  Entrez Gene: CDC25C (a.k.a. CDC25, PPP1R60)
  Promoter: T7
  Tag / fusion protein: Venus (N terminal on insert)
  Cloning method: Restriction Enzyme; 5′ cloning site KpnI (not destroyed); 3′ cloning site BamHI (not destroyed)
  Sequencing primers: 5′ EGFP-C; 3′ SV40pA-R
Terms and licenses: Academic/Nonprofit Terms; Industry Terms: Not Available to Industry
How to cite: pT7-Venus-cdc25C1 was a gift from Olivier Gavet (Addgene plasmid # 40968 ; http://n2t.net/addgene:40968 ; RRID:Addgene_40968)
