[The description below was written by a language model from this plasmid's Addgene catalogue record.]
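Description:
pT7-Venus-cdc25C1 is an in vitro transcription plasmid built on pT7-Venus-C1, a derivative of pEYFP-C1. In this backbone the EYFP coding sequence was exchanged for the brighter, faster-maturing yellow fluorescent protein Venus, and the CMV promoter was replaced by a bacteriophage T7 promoter. As a consequence of these changes, the SacI and HindIII sites in the multiple cloning site are no longer unique. The plasmid is maintained at high copy in E. coli under kanamycin selection. The record also lists a neomycin/G418 marker, which is inherited from the parental C1-type backbone, where a single resistance cassette typically serves both purposes.

The insert is human CDC25C (M-phase inducer phosphatase 3), the dual-specificity phosphatase that activates cyclin B–Cdk1 at mitotic entry. It is about 1.4 kb and was cloned between KpnI and BamHI, both of which are retained. Because it sits downstream of Venus, the product is an N-terminally Venus-tagged fusion protein. The plasmid name refers to "cdc25C1" while the insert field reads "cdc25C5", so the record is ambiguous about which isoform or variant is present, although a reference transcript and protein accession are cited.

With T7 as the only stated promoter for the fusion, the construct is suited to producing Venus-CDC25C mRNA with T7 RNA polymerase, which could then be used for microinjection or transfection into cells, or for coupled in vitro transcription and translation. It is not designed for direct plasmid-driven expression in mammalian cells. The record does not describe the specific experiments for which it was made, and no feature table was supplied.
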