>Addgene plasmid #40968 | pT7-Venus-cdc25C1 | depositor partial sequence | sequence record 54268 | Cdc25C splice variant 1 (473aa) KpNI-BamHI inserted in pT7-Venus-C1
GGTACCATGTCTACGGAACTCTTCTCATCCACAAGAGAGGAAGGAAGCTCTGGCTCAGGACCCAGTTTTA
GGTCTAATCAAAGGAAAATGTTAAACCTGCTCCTGGAGAGAGACACTTCCTTTACCGTCTGTCCAGATGT
CCCTAGAACTCCAGTGGGCAAATTTCTTGGTGATTCTGCAAACCTAAGCATTTTGTCTGGAGGAACCCCA
AAACGTTGCCTCGATCTTTCGAATCTTAGCAGTGGGGAGATAACTGCCACTCAGCTTACCACTTCTGCAG
ACCTTGATGAAACTGGTCACCTGGATTCTTCAGGACTTCAGGAAGTGCATTTAGCTGGGATGAATCATGA
CCAGCACCTAATGAAATGTAGCCCAGCACAGCTTCTTTGTAGCACTCCGAATGGTTTGGACCGTGGCCAT
AGAAAGAGAGATGCAATGTGTAGTTCATCTGCAAATAAAGAAAATGACAATGGAAACTTGGTGGACAGTG
AAATGAAATATTTGGGCAGTCCCATTACTACTGTTCCAAAATTGGATAAAAATCCAAACCTAGGAGAAGA
CCAGGCAGAAGAGATTTCAGATGAATTAATGGAGTTTTCCCTGAAAGATCAAGAAGCAAAGGTGAGCAGA
AGTGGCCTATATCGCTCCCCGTCGATGCCAGAGAACTTGAACAGGCCAAGACTGAAGCAGGTGGAAAAAT
TCAAGGACAACACAATACCAGATAAAGTTAAAAAAAAGTATTTTTCTGGCCAAGGAAAGCTCAGGAAGGG
CTTATGTTTAAAGAAGACAGTCTCTCTGTGTGACATTACTATCACTCAGATGCTGGAGGAAGATTCTAAC
CAGGGGCACCTGATTGGTGATTTTTCCAAGGTATGTGCGCTGCCAACCGTGTCAGGGAAACACCAAGATC
TGAAGTATGTCAACCCAGAAACAGTGGCTGCCTTACTGTCGGGGAAGTTCCAGGGTCTGATTGAGAAGTT
TTATGTCATTGATTGTCGCTATCCATATGAGTATCTGGGAGGACACATCCAGGGAGCCTTAAACTTATAT
AGTCAGGAAGAACTGTTTAACTTCTTTCTGAAGAAGCCCATCGTCCCTTTGGACACCCAGAAGAGAATAA
TCATCGTGTTCCACTGTGAATTCTCCTCAGAGAGGGGCCCCCGAATGTGCCGCTGTCTGCGTGAAGAGGA
CAGGTCTCTGAACCAGTATCCTGCATTGTACTACCCAGAGCTATATATCCTTAAAGGCGGCTACAGAGAC
TTCTTTCCAGAATATATGGAACTGTGTGAACCACAGAGCTACTGCCCTATGCATCATCAGGACCACAAGA
CTGAGTTGCTGAGGTGTCGAAGCCAGAGCAAAGTGCAGGAAGGGGAGCGGCAGCTGCGGGAGCAGATTGC
CCTTCTGGTGAAGGACATGAGCCCATGAGGATCC
