>Addgene plasmid #40968 | pT7-Venus-cdc25C1 | addgene partial sequence | sequence record 55140 | T7 5'-TAATACGACTCACTATAGGG-3'
CGGTCGCCACCATGGTGAGCAAGGGCGAGGAGCTGTTCACCGGGGTGGTGCCCATCCTGGTCGAGCTGGA
CGGCGACGTAAACGGCCACAAGTTCAGCGTGTCCGGCGAGGGCGAGGGCGATGCCACCTACGGCAAGCTG
ACCCTGAAGCTGATCTGCACCACCGGCAAGCTGCCCGTGCCCTGGCCCACCCTCGTGACCACCCTGGGCT
ACGGCCTGCAGTGCTTCGCCCGCTACCCCGACCACATGAAGCAGCACGACTTCTTCAAGTCCGCCATGCC
CGAAGGCTACGTCCAGGAGCGCACCATCTTCTTCAAGGACGACGGCAACTACAAGACCCGCGCCGAGGTG
AAGTTCGAGGGCGACACCCTGGTGAACCGCATCGAGCTGAAGGGCATCGACTTCAAGGAGGACGGCAACA
TCCTGGGGCACAAGCTGGAGTACAACTACAACAGCCACAACGTCTATATCACCGCCGACAAGCAGAAGAA
CGGCATCAAGGCCAACTTCAAGATCCGCCACAACATCGAGGACGGCGGCGTGCAGCTCGCCGACCACTAC
CAGCAGAACACCCCCATCGGCGACGGCCCCGTGCTGCTGCCCGACAACCACTACCTGAGCTACCAGTCCG
CCCTGAGCAAAGACCCCAACGAGAAGCGCGATCACATGGTCCTGCTGGAGTTCGTGACCGCCGCCGGGAT
CACTCTCGGCATGGACGAGCTGTACAAGTCCGGACTCAGATCTCGAGCTCAAGCTTCGAATTCTGCAGTC
GACGGTACCATGTCTACGGAACTCTTCTCATCCACAAGAGAGGAAGGAAGCTCTGGCTCAG
