>Addgene plasmid #40968 | pT7-Venus-cdc25C1 | addgene partial sequence | sequence record 55142 | EGFP-C 5'-CATGGTCCTGCTGGAGTTCGTG-3'
CTCGGCATGGACGAGCTGTACAAGTCCGGACTCAGATCTCGAGCTCAAGCTTCGAATTCTGCAGTCGACG
GTACCATGTCTACGGAACTCTTCTCATCCACAAGAGAGGAAGGAAGCTCTGGCTCAGGACCCAGTTTTAG
GTCTAATCAAAGGAAAATGTTAAACCTGCTCCTGGAGAGAGACACTTCCTTTACCGTCTGTCCAGATGTC
CCTAGAACTCCAGTGGGCAAATTTCTTGGTGATTCTGCAAACCTAAGCATTTTGTCTGGAGGAACCCCAA
AACGTTGCCTCGATCTTTCGAATCTTAGCAGTGGGGAGATAACTGCCACTCAGCTTACCACTTCTGCAGA
CCTTGATGAAACTGGTCACCTGGATTCTTCAGGACTTCAGGAAGTGCATTTAGCTGGGATGAATCATGAC
CAGCACCTAATGAAATGTAGCCCAGCACAGCTTCTTTGTAGCACTCCGAATGGTTTGGACCGTGGCCATA
GAAAGAGAGATGCAATGTGTAGTTCATCTGCAAATAAAGAAAATGACAATGGAAACTTGGTGGACAGTGA
AATGAAATATTTGGGCAGTCCCATTACTACTGTTCCAAAATTGGATAAAAATCCAAACCTAGGAGAAGAC
CAGGCAGAAGAGATTTCAGATGAATTAATGGAGTTTTCCCTGAAAGATCAAGAAGCAAAGGTGAGCAGAA
GTGGCCTATATCGCTCCCCGTCGATGCCAGAGAACTTGAACAGGCCAAGACTGAAGCAGGTGGAAAAATT
