>Addgene plasmid #40968 | pT7-Venus-cdc25C1 | addgene partial sequence | sequence record 55445 | pBR322ori-F 5'-GGGAAACGCCTGGTATCTTT-3'
CTCTGACTTGAGCGTCGATTTTTGTGATGCTCGTCAGGGGGGCGGAGCCTATGGAAAAACGCCAGCAACG
CGGCCTTTTTACGGTTCCTGGCCTTTTGCTGGCCTTTTGCTCACATGTTCTTTCCTGCGTTATCCCCTGA
TTCTGTGGATAACCGTATTACCGCCATGCATTAGTTATTAATAGTAATCAATTACGGGGTCATTAGTTCA
TAGCCCATATATGGAGTTCCGCGTTACATAACTTACGGTAAATGGCCCGCCTGGCTGACCGCCCAACGAC
CCCCGCCCATTGACGTCAATAATGACGTATGTTCCCATAGTAACGCCAATAGGGACTTTCCATTGACGTC
AATGGGTGGAGTATTTACGGTAAACTGCCCACTTGGCAGTACATCAAGTGTATCATATGCCAAGTACGCC
CCCTATTGACGTCAATGACGGTAAATGGCCCGCCTGGCATTATGCCCAGTACATGACCTTATGGGACTTT
CCTACTTGGCAGTACATCTACGTATTAGTCATCGCTATTACCATGGTGATGCGGTTTTGGCAGTACATCA
ATGGGCGTGGATAGCGGTTTGACTCACGGGGATTTCCAAGTCTCCACCCCATTGACGTCAATGGGAGTTT
GTTTTGGCACCAAAATCAACGGGACTTTCCAAAATGTCGTAACAACTCCGCCCCATTGACGCAAATGGGC
GGTAGGCGTGTACGGTGGGAGGTCTATATAAGCAGAGCTCTCTGGCTAACTAGAGAACCCACTGCTTACT
GGCTTATCGAAATTAATACGACTCACTATAGGGAGACCCAAGCTTGCTAGCGCTACCGGTCGCCACCATG
GTGAGCAAGGGCGAGGAGCTGTTCACCGGGGTGGTGCCCATCCTGGTCGAGCTGGACGGCGACGTAAACG
GCCACAAGTTCAGCGTGTCCGGCGA
